>Addgene plasmid #87331 | pSUPER-retro-puro-shNup93-SpeI | addgene full sequence | sequence record 180117 | Addgene NGS Result
ACCTTCTACTCCTCCCCTAGTCAGGAAGTTCCCCCCCGCCCCGCAGCTCGCGTCGTGCAGGACGTGACAA
ATGGAAGTAGCACGTCTCACTAGTCTCGTGCAGATGGACAGCACCGCTGAGCAATGGAAGCGGGTAGGCC
TTTGGGGCAGCGGCCAATAGCAGCTTTGCTCCTTCGCTTTCTGGGCTCAGAGGCTGGGAAGGGGTGGGTC
CGGGGGCGGGCTCAGGGGCGGGCTCAGGGGCGGGGCGGGCGCCCGAAGGTCCTCCGGAGGCCCGGCATTC
TGCACGCTTCAAAAGCGCACGTCTGCCGCGCTGTTCTCCTCTTCCTCATCTCCGGGCCTTTCGACCTGCA
GCCCAAGCTAGCATGACCGAGTACAAGCCCACGGTGCGCCTCGCCACCCGCGACGACGTCCCCAGGGCCG
TACGCACCCTCGCCGCCGCGTTCGCCGACTACCCCGCCACGCGCCACACCGTCGATCCGGACCGCCACAT
CGAGCGGGTCACCGAGCTGCAAGAACTCTTCCTCACGCGCGTCGGGCTCGACATCGGCAAGGTGTGGGTC
GCGGACGACGGCGCCGCGGTGGCGGTCTGGACCACGCCGGAGAGCGTCGAAGCGGGGGCGGTGTTCGCCG
AGATCGGCCCGCGCATGGCCGAGTTGAGCGGTTCCCGGCTGGCCGCGCAGCAACAGATGGAAGGCCTCCT
GGCGCCGCACCGGCCCAAGGAGCCCGCGTGGTTCCTGGCCACCGTCGGCGTCTCGCCCGACCACCAGGGC
AAGGGTCTGGGCAGCGCCGTCGTGCTCCCCGGAGTGGAGGCGGCCGAGCGCGCCGGGGTGCCCGCCTTCC
TGGAGACCTCCGCGCCCCGCAACCTCCCCTTCTACGAGCGGCTCGGCTTCACCGTCACCGCCGACGTCGA
GGTGCCCGAAGGACCGCGCACCTGGTGCATGACCCGCAAGCCCGGTGCCTGACGCCCGCCCCACGACCCG
CAGCGCCCGACCGAAAGGAGCGCACGACCCCATGCATCGATAAAATAAAAGATTTTATTTAGTCTCCAGA
AAAAGGGGGGAATGAAAGACCCCACCTGTAGGTTTGGCAACCCGGGGGATCCACTAGTTCTAGAGCGGCC
GCCACCGCGGTGGAGCTCCAATTCGCCCTATAGTGAGTCGTATTACAATTCACTGGCCGTCGTTTTACAA
CGTCGTGACTGGGAAAACCCTGGCGTTACCCAACTTAATCGCCTTGCAGCACATCCCCCTTTCGCCAGCT
GGCGTAATAGCGAAGAGGCCCGCACCGATCGCCCTTCCCAACAGTTGCGCAGCCTGAATGGCGAATGGG
[124 nt withheld, positions 1330-1453]
C
[91 nt withheld, positions 1455-1545]
A
[49 nt withheld, positions 1547-1595]
CCTTTGACGTTGGAGTCCACGTTCTTT
[37 nt withheld, positions 1623-1659]
ACCCTATCTCGGTCTATTCTTTTGATTTATAAGGGATTTTGCCGATTTCGGCCTATTGGTTAAAAAATGA
GCTGATTTAACAAAAATTTAACGCGAATTTTAACAAAATATTAACGCTTACAATTTAGGTGGCACTTTTC
GGGGAAATGTGCGCGGAACCCCTATTTGTTTATTTTTCTAAATACATTCAAATATGTATCCGCTCATGAG
ACAATAACCCTGATAAATGCTTCAATAATATTGAAAAAGGAAGAGTATGAGTATTCAACATTTCCGTGTC
GCCCTTATTCCCTTTTTTGCGGCATTTTGCCTTCCTGTTTTTGCTCACCCAGAAACGCTGGTGAAAGTAA
AAGATGCTGAAGATCAGTTGGGTGCACGAGTGGGTTACATCGAACTGGATCTCAACAGCGGTAAGATCCT
TGAGAGTTTTCGCCCCGAAGAACGTTTTCCAATGATGAGCACTTTTAAAGTTCTGCTATGTGGCGCGGTA
TTATCCCGTATTGACGCCGGGCAAGAGCAACTCGGTCGCCGCATACACTATTCTCAGAATGACTTGGTTG
AGTACTCACCAGTCACAGAAAAGCATCTTACGGATGGCATGACAGTAAGAGAATTATGCAGTGCTGCCAT
AACCATGAGTGATAACACTGCGGCCAACTTACTTCTGACAACGATCGGAGGACCGAAGGAGCTAACCGCT
TTTTTGCACAACATGGGGGATCATGTAACTCGCCTTGATCGTTGGGAACCGGAGCTGAATGAAGCCATAC
CAAACGACGAGCGTGACACCACGATGCCTGTAGCAATGGCAACAACGTTGCGCAAACTATTAACTGGCGA
ACTACTTACTCTAGCTTCCCGGCAACAATTAATAGACTGGATGGAGGCGGATAAAGTTGCAGGACCACTT
CTGCGCTCGGCCCTTCCGGCTGGCTGGTTTATTGCTGATAAATCTGGAGCCGGTGAGCGTGGGTCTCGCG
GTATCATTGCAGCACTGGGGCCAGATGGTAAGCCCTCCCGTATCGTAGTTATCTACACGACGGGGAGTCA
GGCAACTATGGATGAACGAAATAGACAGATCGCTGAGATAGGTGCCTCACTGATTAAGCATTGGTAACTG
TCAGACCAAGTTTACTCATATATACTTTAGATTGATTTAAAACTTCATTTTTAATTTAAAAGGATCTAGG
TGAAGATCCTTTTTGATAATCTCATGACCAAAATCCCTTAACGTGAGTTTTCGTTCCACTGAGCGTCAGA
CCCCGTAGAAAAGATCAAAGGATCTTCTTGAGATCCTTTTTTTCTGCGCGTAATCTGCTGCTTGCAAACA
AAAAAACCACCGCTACCAGCGGTGGTTTGTTTGCCGGATCAAGAGCTACCAACTCTTTTTCCGAAGGTAA
CTGGCTTCAGCAGAGCGCAGATACCAAATACTGTTCTTCTAGTGTAGCCGTAGTTAGGCCACCACTTCAA
GAACTCTGTAGCACCGCCTACATACCTCGCTCTGCTAATCCTGTTACCAGTGGCTGCTGCCAGTGGCGAT
AAGTCGTGTCTTACCGGGTTGGACTCAAGACGATAGTTACCGGATAAGGCGCAGCGGTCGGGCTGAACGG
GGGGTTCGTGCACACAGCCCAGCTTGGAGCGAACGACCTACACCGAACTGAGATACCTACAGCGTGAGCT
ATGAGAAAGCGCCACGCTTCCCGAAGGGAGAAAGGCGGACAGGTATCCGGTAAGCGGCAGGGTCGGAACA
GGAGAGCGCACGAGGGAGCTTCCAGGGGGAAACGCCTGGTATCTTTATAGTCCTGTCGGGTTTCGCCACC
TCTGACTTGAGCGTCGATTTTTGTGATGCTCGTCAGGGGGGCGGAGCCTATGGAAAAACGCCAGCAACGC
GGCCTTTTTACGGTTCCTGGCCTTTTGCTGGCCTTTTGCTCACATGTTCTTTCCTGCGTTATCCCCTGAT
TCTGTGGATAACCGTATTACCGCCTTTGAGTGAGCTGATACCGCTCGCCGCAGCCGAACGACCGAGCGCA
GCGAGTCAGTGAGCGAGGAAGCGGAAGAGCGCCCAATACGCAAACCGCCTCTCCCCGCGCGTTGGCCGAT
TCATTAATGCAGCTGGCACGACAGGTTTCCCGACTGGAAAGCGGGCAGTGAGCGCAACGCAATTAATGTG
AGTTAGCTCACTCATTAGGCACCCCAGGCTTTACACTTTATGCTTCCGGCTCGTATGTTGTGTGGAATTG
TGAGCGGATAACAATTTCACACAGGAAACAGCTATGACCATGATTACGCCAAGCTCGAAATTAACCCTCA
CTAAAGGGAACAAAAGCTGGTACCGGGCCCCCCCTCGAGAAAAACACAAAGCCTATTATCAACTCTCTTG
AAGTTGATAATAGGCTTTGTGGGGGATCTGTGGTCTCATACAGAACTTATAAGATTCCCAAATCCAAAGA
CATTTCACGTTTATGGTGATTTCCCAGAACACATAGCGACATGCAAATATTGCAGGGCGCCACTCCCCTG
TCCCTCACAGCCATCTTCCTGCCAGGGCGCACGCGCGCTGGGTGTTCCCGCCTAGTGACACTGGGCCCGC
GATTCCTTGGAGCGGGTTGATGACGTCAGCGTTCGAATTCTACCGGGTAGGGGAGGCGCTTTTCCCAAGG
CAGTCTGGAGCATGCGCTTTAGCAGCCCCGCTGGGCACTTGGCGCTACACAAGTGGCCTCTGGCCTCGCA
CACATTCCACATCCACCGGCCGGTAGGCGCCAACCGGCTCCGTTCTTTGGTGGCCCCTTCGCGCC
Features (pLannotate 1.2.2; 17 found; start..end, strand, type, name):
    363..962     +  CDS            PuroR: puromycin N-acetyltransferase; pac from Streptomyces alboniger; confers resistance to puromycin
   1061..1090    +  LTR            3' LTR (ΔU3) (fragment): self-inactivating 3' long terminal repeat (LTR) from Moloney murine leukemia virus
   1091..1138    -  misc_feature   MCS (fragment): pBluescript multiple cloning site
   1147..1165    -  promoter       T7 promoter: promoter for bacteriophage T7 RNA polymerase
   1168..1325    +  CDS            lacZα (fragment): LacZα fragment of β-galactosidase; lacZ fragment
   1330..1758    +  rep_origin     f1 ori (sequence partly withheld): f1 bacteriophage origin of replication; arrow indicates direction of (+) strand synthesis
   1811..1915    +  promoter       AmpR promoter: bla
   1916..2776    +  CDS            AmpR: β-lactamase; bla; confers resistance to ampicillin, carbenicillin, and related antibiotics
   2947..3535    +  rep_origin     ori: high-copy-number ColE1/pMB1/pBR322/pUC origin of replication
   3718..3810    +  CDS            lacI (fragment): lac repressor; lacI; The lac repressor binds to the lac operator to inhibit transcription in E. coli. This inhibition can be relieved by adding lactose or isopropyl-β-D-thiogalactopyranoside (IPTG).
   3823..3844    +  protein_bind   CAP binding site: CAP binding activates transcription in the presence of cAMP. E. coli catabolite activator protein
   3859..3889    +  promoter       lac promoter: promoter for the E. coli lac operon
   3897..3913    +  protein_bind   lac operator: The lac repressor binds to the lac operator to inhibit transcription in E. coli. This inhibition can be relieved by adding lactose or isopropyl-β-D-thiogalactopyranoside (IPTG). lac repressor encoded by lacI
   3958..3976    +  promoter       T3 promoter: promoter for bacteriophage T3 RNA polymerase
   3988..4008    -  misc_feature   MCS (fragment): pBluescript multiple cloning site
   4069..4283    -  promoter       H1 promoter: human H1 RNA promoter
   4294..343     +  promoter       PGK promoter (across the origin): mouse phosphoglycerate kinase 1 promoter
