[The description below was written by a language model from this plasmid's Addgene catalogue record and pLannotate feature annotations shown in this document.]
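Description:
pSUPER-retro-puro-shNup93-SpeI is a mammalian RNAi plasmid that expresses a short hairpin RNA against human Nup93, a nuclear pore complex component. According to the catalogue entry, it was built on a modified OligoEngine pSUPER.neo+GFP backbone in which the segment between NheI and XmaI was replaced by a puromycin resistance gene. The annealed shRNA oligonucleotides were then cloned between BglII and XhoI, and the BglII site was destroyed on ligation.

The hairpin is transcribed from the human H1 RNA promoter, a Pol III promoter suited to producing small, defined transcripts that are processed into siRNA. Next to it, in the opposite orientation, a mouse PGK promoter drives PuroR (puromycin N-acetyltransferase), which allows selection of transfected mammalian cells. The rest of the plasmid is pBluescript-like. It carries a high-copy ColE1/pUC origin and AmpR with its own promoter for propagation in E. coli, an f1 origin, T3 and T7 promoters, lac regulatory elements with lacZα and lacI fragments, and remnants of the multiple cloning site.

Two discrepancies in the record deserve mention. Despite "retro" in the name, the annotation finds only a 30 nt fragment of a self-inactivating MoMLV 3' LTR. No 5' LTR or packaging signal is annotated, so the record supports use by transfection rather than retroviral delivery. The sequenced record is also 4,454 nt, shorter than the 6,349 bp listed for the backbone. The shRNA itself is not annotated in the feature table. The stated purpose is Nup93 knockdown, and the associated publication concerns estimating nuclear pore complex stoichiometry with a single-molecule fluorescence standard.
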