Addgene plasmid #87331: pSUPER-retro-puro-shNup93-SpeI
Purpose: Expression of shRNA targeting at Nup93
Depositing lab: Lei Lu. Depositing organization: Nanyang Technological University. Publication: The development of a single molecule fluorescence standard and its application in estimating the stoichiometry of the nuclear pore complex. Tie HC, Madugula V, Lu L. Biochem Biophys Res Commun. 2016 Sep 30;478(4):1694-9. doi: 10.1016/j.bbrc.2016.09.005. Epub 2016 Sep 6. PubMed 27613095.
Backbone
  Vector backbone: modified pSUPER.neo+GFP
  Backbone manufacturer: OligoEngine
  Backbone size w/o insert (bp): 6349
  Modifications to backbone: We removed the sequence between NheI and XmaI of pSUPER.neo+GFP and ligate a puromycin resistance gene flanked by NheI and XmaI into the vector. The product of this modified pSUPER.neo+GFP is used for our shRNAs cloning. All the annealed shRNA oligos were cloned between BglII and XhoI sites. BglII site is abolished after successful ligation.
  Vector type: Mammalian Expression, RNAi
  Selectable markers: Puromycin
Growth in bacteria
  Bacterial resistance: Ampicillin, 100 μg/mL
  Growth temperature: 37°C
  Growth strain: NEB Stable
  Copy number: Unknown
Gene/Insert
  Gene/Insert name: shRNA against human Nup93
  gRNA/shRNA sequence: cacaaagcctattatcaac
  Species: H. sapiens (human)
  Promoter: H1
  Cloning method: Restriction Enzyme; 5′ cloning site Bglll (destroyed during cloning); 3′ cloning site XhoI (not destroyed)
  Sequencing primers: 5′ GGAAGCCTTGGCTTTTG
Terms and licenses: Academic/Nonprofit Terms; Industry Terms: Not Available to Industry
How to cite: pSUPER-retro-puro-shNup93-SpeI was a gift from Lei Lu (Addgene plasmid # 87331 ; http://n2t.net/addgene:87331 ; RRID:Addgene_87331)
